Addgene plasmid #64808: JW624
Purpose: CUC2 expression in yeast
Depositing lab: Detlef Weigel. Depositing organization: Max Planck Institute for Developmental Biology. Publication: Temporal control of leaf complexity by miRNA-regulated licensing of protein complexes. Rubio-Somoza I, Zhou CM, Confraria A, Martinho C, von Born P, Baena-Gonzalez E, Wang JW, Weigel D. Curr Biol. 2014 Nov 17;24(22):2714-9. doi: 10.1016/j.cub.2014.09.058. Epub 2014 Nov 6. PubMed 25448000.
Backbone
  Vector backbone: pGBKT7
Growth in bacteria
  Bacterial resistance: Kanamycin, 50 μg/mL
  Growth temperature: 37°C
  Growth strain: DH5alpha
  Copy number: Unknown
Gene/Insert
  Gene/Insert name: CUC2
  Species: A. thaliana (mustard weed)
  Entrez Gene: CUC2 (a.k.a. AT5G53950, ANAC098, ATCUC2, Arabidopsis NAC domain containing protein 98, CUP-SHAPED COTYLEDON 2, K19P17.12, K19P17_12)
  Tag / fusion protein: GAL4 DNA binding domain
Terms and licenses: Academic/Nonprofit Terms; Industry Terms: Not Available to Industry
How to cite: JW624 was a gift from Detlef Weigel (Addgene plasmid # 64808 ; http://n2t.net/addgene:64808 ; RRID:Addgene_64808)
