[The description below was written by a language model from this plasmid's Addgene catalogue record and pLannotate feature annotations shown in this document.]
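Description:
JW624 is a yeast two-hybrid "bait" plasmid built on the pGBKT7 backbone, carrying the Arabidopsis thaliana NAC-family transcription factor CUC2 (CUP-SHAPED COTYLEDON 2, also annotated as NAC098/ANAC098) as a fusion to the GAL4 DNA-binding domain. It is an E. coli–yeast shuttle vector of about 8.4 kb. In bacteria it replicates from a high-copy ColE1/pUC-type origin and is selected with kanamycin through a Tn5 aminoglycoside phosphotransferase gene driven by the AmpR (bla) promoter. In Saccharomyces cerevisiae it is maintained episomally by the 2μ origin and selected by complementation of tryptophan auxotrophy with the TRP1 marker under its own promoter. An f1 origin is also present, along with several short fragments (lacZα, lacI, rop, bom, ble, poly(A) signals) that are backbone remnants with no evident functional role.

The expression cassette runs from the constitutive yeast ADH1 promoter through the truncated GAL4 DNA-binding domain and then the CUC2 coding sequence, and it ends with the ADH1 terminator. A T7 promoter sits between the GAL4 domain and the insert, and a T7 terminator follows it. This arrangement would allow the CUC2 portion to be transcribed by T7 RNA polymerase without the GAL4 domain, for example for in vitro transcription and translation.

The stated purpose is CUC2 expression in yeast. The GAL4 DNA-binding domain fusion is the format typically paired with activation-domain "prey" plasmids to test protein–protein interactions through reporter gene activation, consistent with the associated study on miRNA-regulated protein complexes controlling leaf complexity. The record does not list which partners were tested.
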