Features (pLannotate 1.2.2; 24 found; start..end, strand, type, name):
     30..734     +  promoter       ADH1 promoter: S. cerevisiae ADH1; promoter for alcohol dehydrogenase 1
    762..1202    +  CDS            GAL4 DNA binding domain: DNA binding domain of the GAL4 transcriptional activator; Saccharomyces cerevisiae GAL4 (truncated)
   1213..1231    +  promoter       T7 promoter: promoter for bacteriophage T7 RNA polymerase
   1305..2429    +  CDS            NAC098 (sequence withheld): NAC98_ARATH - Also known as CUC2. Experimental evidence at protein level: Swiss-Prot protein existence level 1. Transcription activator of STM and KNAT6. Involved in molecular mechanisms regulating shoot apical meristem (SAM) formation during embryogenesis and organ separation. Required for the fusion of septa of gynoecia along the length of the ovaries. Activates the shoot formation in callus in a STM-dependent manner. Controls leaf margin development and required for leaf serration. Involved in axillary meristem initiation and separation of the meristem from the main stem. Regulates the phyl
   2456..2503    +  terminator     T7 terminator: transcription terminator for bacteriophage T7 RNA polymerase
   2530..2717    +  terminator     ADH1 terminator: S. cerevisiae ADH1; transcription terminator for the S. cerevisiae alcohol dehydrogenase 1 (ADH1) gene
   2765..2781    -  protein_bind   lac operator: The lac repressor binds to the lac operator to inhibit transcription in E. coli. This inhibition can be relieved by adding lactose or isopropyl-β-D-thiogalactopyranoside (IPTG). lac repressor encoded by lacI
   2789..2819    -  promoter       lac promoter: promoter for the E. coli lac operon
   2834..2855    -  protein_bind   CAP binding site: CAP binding activates transcription in the presence of cAMP. E. coli catabolite activator protein
   2868..2960    -  CDS            lacI (fragment): lac repressor; lacI; The lac repressor binds to the lac operator to inhibit transcription in E. coli. This inhibition can be relieved by adding lactose or isopropyl-β-D-thiogalactopyranoside (IPTG).
   3143..3731    -  rep_origin     ori: high-copy-number ColE1/pMB1/pBR322/pUC origin of replication
   3953..3969    +  polyA_signal   bGH poly(A) signal (fragment): bovine growth hormone polyadenylation signal
   4060..4107    -  polyA_signal   HSV TK poly(A) signal: herpes simplex virus thymidine kinase polyadenylation signal (Cole and Stacy, 1985)
   4166..4315    -  CDS            ble (fragment): BLE_KLEPN - Experimental evidence at protein level: Swiss-Prot protein existence level 1. Binding protein with a strong affinity to the bleomycin family of antibiotics. Binds to CL990; an antimitotic-antibiotic compound. From Klebsiella pneumoniae.
   4340..5134    -  CDS            NeoR/KanR: aminoglycoside phosphotransferase from Tn5; aph(3')-II (or nptII); confers resistance to neomycin, kanamycin, and G418 (Geneticin®)
   5135..5239    -  promoter       AmpR promoter: bla
   5266..6608    -  rep_origin     2μ ori: yeast 2μ plasmid origin of replication
   6676..6711    +  CDS            rop (fragment): Rop protein, which maintains plasmids at low copy number; rop
   6813..6862    +  misc_feature   bom (fragment): basis of mobility region from pBR322
   7001..7148    +  promoter       TRP1 promoter: S. cerevisiae TRP1
   7149..7823    +  CDS            TRP1: phosphoribosylanthranilate isomerase, required for tryptophan biosynthesis; S. cerevisiae TRP1; yeast auxotrophic marker
   7874..7925    +  misc_feature   bom (fragment): basis of mobility region from pBR322
   7926..8381    -  rep_origin     f1 ori (sequence partly withheld): f1 bacteriophage origin of replication; arrow indicates direction of (+) strand synthesis
   8385..29      -  CDS            lacZα (fragment) (across the origin): LacZα fragment of β-galactosidase; lacZ fragment
>Addgene plasmid #64808 | JW624 | depositor full sequence | sequence record 112047 | JW624 sequence 8422 bps
CGGTGCGGGCCTCTTCGCTATTACGCCAGATCCTTTTGTTGTTTCCGGGTGTACAATATGGACTTCCTCT
TTTCTGGCAACCAAACCCATACATCGGGATTCCTATAATACCTTCGTTGGTCTCCCTAACATGTAGGTGG
CGGAGGGGAGATATACAATAGAACAGATACCAGACAAGACATAATGGGCTAAACAAGACTACACCAATTA
CACTGCCTCATTGATGGTGGTACATAACGAACTAATACTGTAGCCCTAGACTTGATAGCCATCATCATAT
CGAAGTTTCACTACCCTTTTTCCATTTGCCATCTATTGAAGTAATAATAGGCGCATGCAACTTCTTTTCT
TTTTTTTTCTTTTCTCTCTCCCCCGTTGTTGTCTCACCATATCCGCAATGACAAAAAAAATGATGGAAGA
CACTAAAGGAAAAAATTAACGACAAAGACAGCACCAACAGATGTCGTTGTTCCAGAGCTGATGAGGGGTA
TCTCGAAGCACACGAAACTTTTTCCTTCCTTCATTCACGCACACTACTCTCTAATGAGCAACGGTATACG
GCCTTCCTTCCAGTTACTTGAATTTGAAATAAAAAAAGTTTGCTGTCTTGCTATCAAGTATAAATAGACC
TGCAATTATTAATCTTTTGTTTCCTCGTCATTGTTCTCGTTCCCTTTCTTCCTTGTTTCTTTTTCTGCAC
AATATTTCAAGCTATACCAAGCATACAATCAACTCCAAGCTTGAAGCAAGCCTCCTGAAAGATGAAGCTA
CTGTCTTCTATCGAACAAGCATGCGATATTTGCCGACTTAAAAAGCTCAAGTGCTCCAAAGAAAAACCGA
AGTGCGCCAAGTGTCTGAAGAACAACTGGGAGTGTCGCTACTCTCCCAAAACCAAAAGGTCTCCGCTGAC
TAGGGCACATCTGACAGAAGTGGAATCAAGGCTAGAAAGACTGGAACAGCTATTTCTACTGATTTTTCCT
CGAGAAGACCTTGACATGATTTTGAAAATGGATTCTTTACAGGATATAAAAGCATTGTTAACAGGATTAT
TTGTACAAGATAATGTGAATAAAGATGCCGTCACAGATAGATTGGCTTCAGTGGAGACTGATATGCCTCT
AACATTGAGACAGCATAGAATAAGTGCGACATCATCATCGGAAGAGAGTAGTAACAAAGGTCAAAGACAG
TTGACTGTATCGCCGGAATTTGTAATACGACTCACTATAGGGCGAGCCGCCATCATGGAGGAGCAGAAGC
TGATCTCAGAGGAGGACCTGCATATGGCCATGGAGGCCGAATTC
[1125 nt withheld, positions 1305-2429]
TGAGTCGACCTGCAGCGGCCGCATAACTAGCATAACCCCTTGGGGCCTCTAAACGGGTCTTGAGGGGTTT
TTTGCGCGCTTGCAGCCAAGCTAATTCCGGGCGAATTTCTTATGATTTATGATTTTTATTATTAAATAAG
TTATAAAAAAAATAAGTGTATACAAATTTTAAAGTGACTCTTAGGTTTTAAAACGAAAATTCTTATTCTT
GAGTAACTCTTTCCTGTAGGTCAGGTTGCTTTCTCAGGTATAGCATGAGGTCGCTCTTATTGACCACACC
TCTACCGGCATGCAAGCTTGGCGTAATCATGGTCATAGCTGTTTCCTGTGTGAAATTGTTATCCGCTCAC
AATTCCACACAACATACGAGCCGGAAGCATAAAGTGTAAAGCCTGGGGTGCCTAATGAGTGAGGTAACTC
ACATTAATTGCGTTGCGCTCACTGCCCGCTTTCCAGTCGGGAAACCTGTCGTGCCAGCTGCATTAATGAA
TCGGCCAACGCGCGGGGAGAGGCGGTTTGCGTATTGGGCGCTCTTCCGCTTCCTCGCTCACTGACTCGCT
GCGCTCGGTCGTTCGGCTGCGGCGAGCGGTATCAGCTCACTCAAAGGCGGTAATACGGTTATCCACAGAA
TCAGGGGATAACGCAGGAAAGAACATGTGAGCAAAAGGCCAGCAAAAGGCCAGGAACCGTAAAAAGGCCG
CGTTGCTGGCGTTTTTCCATAGGCTCCGCCCCCCTGACGAGCATCACAAAAATCGACGCTCAAGTCAGAG
GTGGCGAAACCCGACAGGACTATAAAGATACCAGGCGTTTCCCCCTGGAAGCTCCCTCGTGCGCTCTCCT
GTTCCGACCCTGCCGCTTACCGGATACCTGTCCGCCTTTCTCCCTTCGGGAAGCGTGGCGCTTTCTCATA
GCTCACGCTGTAGGTATCTCAGTTCGGTGTAGGTCGTTCGCTCCAAGCTGGGCTGTGTGCACGAACCCCC
CGTTCAGCCCGACCGCTGCGCCTTATCCGGTAACTATCGTCTTGAGTCCAACCCGGTAAGACACGACTTA
TCGCCACTGGCAGCAGCCACTGGTAACAGGATTAGCAGAGCGAGGTATGTAGGCGGTGCTACAGAGTTCT
TGAAGTGGTGGCCTAACTACGGCTACACTAGAAGGACAGTATTTGGTATCTGCGCTCTGCTGAAGCCAGT
TACCTTCGGAAAAAGAGTTGGTAGCTCTTGATCCGGCAAACAAACCACCGCTGGTAGCGGTGGTTTTTTT
GTTTGCAAGCAGCAGATTACGCGCAGAAAAAAAGGATCTCAAGAAGATCCTTTGATCTTTTCTACGGGGT
CTGACGCTCAGTGGAACGAAAACTCACGTTAAGGGATTTTGGTCATGAGATTATCAAAAAGGATCTTCAC
CTAGATCCTTTTAAATTAAAAATGAAGTTTTAAATCAATCTAAAGTATATATGAGTAACCTGAGGCTATG
GCAGGGCCTGCCGCCCCGACGTTGGCTGCGAGCCCTGGGCCTTCACCCGAACTTGGGGGGTGGGGTGGGG
AAAAGGAAGAAACGCGGGCGTATTGGCCCCAATGGGGTCTCGGTGGGGTATCGACAGAGTGCCAGCCCTG
GGACCGAACCCCGCGTTTATGAACAAACGACCCAACACCGTGCGTTTTATTCTGTCTTTTTATTGCCGTC
ATAGCGCGGGTTCCTTCCGGTATTGTCTCCTTCCGTGTTTCAGTTAGCCTCCCCCTAGGGTGGGCGAAGA
ACTCCAGCATGAGATCCCCGCGCTGGAGGATCATCCAGCCGGCGTCCCGGAAAACGATTCCGAAGCCCAA
CCTTTCATAGAAGGCGGCGGTGGAATCGAAATCTCGTGATGGCAGGTTGGGCGTCGCTTGGTCGGTTCAT
TTCGAACCCCAGAGTCCCGCTCAGAAGAACTCGTCAAGAAGGCGATAGAAGGCGATGCGCTGCGAATCGG
GAGCGGCGATACCGTAAAGCACGAGGAAGCGGTCAGCCCATTCGCCGCCAAGCTCTTCAGCAATATCACG
GGTAGCCAACGCTATGTCCTGATAGCGGTCCGCCACACCCAGCCGGCCACAGTCGATGAATCCAGAAAAG
CGGCCATTTTCCACCATGATATTCGGCAAGCAGGCATCGTCATGGGTCACGACGAGATCCTCGCCGTCGG
GCATGCTCGCCTTGAGCCTGGCGAACAGTTCGGCTGGCGCGAGCCCCTGATGCTCTTCGTCCAGATCATC
CTGATCGACAAGACCGGCTTCCATCCGAGTACGTGCTCGCTCGATGCGATGTTTCGCTTGGTGGTCGAAT
GGGCAGGTAGCCGGATCAAGCGTATGCAGCCGCCGCATTGCATCAGCCATGATGGATACTTTCTCGGCAG
GAGCAAGGTGAGATGACAGGAGATCCTGCCCCGGCACTTCGCCCAATAGCAGCCAGTCCCTTCCCGCTTC
AGTGACAACGTCGAGCACAGCTGCGCAAGGAACGCCCGTCGTGGCCAGCCACGATAGCCGCGCTGCCTCG
TCTTGCAGTTCATTCAGGGCACCGGACAGGTCGGTCTTGACAAAAAGAACCGGGCGCCCCTGCGCTGACA
GCCGGAACACGGCGGCATCAGAGCAGCCGATTGTCTGTTGTGCCCAGTCATAGCCGAATAGCCTCTCCAC
CCAAGCGGCCGGAGAACCTGCGTGCAATCCATCTTGTTCAATCATACTCTTCCTTTTTCAATATTATTGA
AGCATTTATCAGGGTTATTGTCTCATGAGCGGATACATATTTGAATGTATTTAGAAAAATAAACAAATAG
GGGTTCCGCGCACATTTCCCCGAAAAGTGCCACCTGAACGAAGCATCTGTGCTTCATTTTGTAGAACAAA
AATGCAACGCGAGAGCGCTAATTTTTCAAACAAAGAATCTGAGCTGCATTTTTACAGAACAGAAATGCAA
CGCGAAAGCGCTATTTTACCAACGAAGAATCTGTGCTTCATTTTTGTAAAACAAAAATGCAACGCGAGAG
CGCTAATTTTTCAAACAAAGAATCTGAGCTGCATTTTTACAGAACAGAAATGCAACGCGAGAGCGCTATT
TTACCAACAAAGAATCTATACTTCTTTTTTGTTCTACAAAAATGCATCCCGAGAGCGCTATTTTTCTAAC
AAAGCATCTTAGATTACTTTTTTTCTCCTTTGTGCGCTCTATAATGCAGTCTCTTGATAACTTTTTGCAC
TGTAGGTCCGTTAAGGTTAGAAGAAGGCTACTTTGGTGTCTATTTTCTCTTCCATAAAAAAAGCCTGACT
CCACTTCCCGCGTTTACTGATTACTAGCGAAGCTGCGGGTGCATTTTTTCAAGATAAAGGCATCCCCGAT
TATATTCTATACCGATGTGGATTGCGCATACTTTGTGAACAGAAAGTGATAGCGTTGATGATTCTTCATT
GGTCAGAAAATTATGAACGGTTTCTTCTATTTTGTCTCTATATACTACGTATAGGAAATGTTTACATTTT
CGTATTGTTTTCGATTCACTCTATGAATAGTTCTTACTACAATTTTTTTGTCTAAAGAGTAATACTAGAG
ATAAACATAAAAAATGTAGAGGTCGAGTTTAGATGCAAGTTCAAGGAGCGAAAGGTGGATGGGTAGGTTA
TATAGGGATATAGCACAGAGATATATAGCAAAGAGATACTTTTGAGCAATGTTTGTGGAAGCGGTATTCG
CAATATTTTAGTAGCTCGTTACAGTCCGGTGCGTTTTTGGTTTTTTGAAAGTGCGTCTTCAGAGCGCTTT
TGGTTTTCAAAAGCGCTCTGAAGTTCCTATACTTTCTAGAGAATAGGAACTTCGGAATAGGAACTTCAAA
GCGTTTCCGAAAACGAGCGCTTCCGAAAATGCAACGCGAGCTGCGCACATACAGCTCACTGTTCACGTCG
CACCTATATCTGCGTGTTGCCTGTATATATATATACATGAGAAGAACGGCATAGTGCGTGTTTATGCTTA
AATGCGTACTTATATGCGTCTATTTATGTAGGATGAAAGGTAGTCTAGTACCTCCTGTGATATTATCCCA
TTCCATGCGGGGTATCGTATGCTTCCTTCAGCACTACCCTTTAGCTGTTCTATATGCTGCCACTCCTCAA
TTGGATTAGTCTCATCCTTCAATGCTATCATTTCCTTTGATATTGGATCATATTAAGAAACCATTATTAT
CATGACATTAACCTATAAAAATAGGCGTATCACGAGGCCCTTTCGTCTCGCGCGTTTCGGTGATGACGGT
GAAAACCTCTGACACATGCAGCTCCCGGAGACGGTCACAGCTTGTCTGTAAGCGGATGCCGGGAGCAGAC
AAGCCCGTCAGGGCGCGTCAGCGGGTGTTGGCGGGTGTCGGGGCTGGCTTAACTATGCGGCATCAGAGCA
GATTGTACTGAGAGTGCACCATAGATCAACGACATTACTATATATATAATATAGGAAGCATTTAATAGAA
CAGCATCGTAATATATGTGTACTTTGCAGTTATGACGCCAGATGGCAGTAGTGGAAGATATTCTTTATTG
AAAAATAGCTTGTCACCTTACGTACAATCTTGATCCGGAGCTTTTCTTTTTTTGCCGATTAAGAATTAAT
TCGGTCGAAAAAAGAAAAGGAGAGGGCCAAGAGGGAGGGCATTGGTGACTATTGAGCACGTGAGTATACG
TGATTAAGCACACAAAGGCAGCTTGGAGTATGTCTGTTATTAATTTCACAGGTAGTTCTGGTCCATTGGT
GAAAGTTTGCGGCTTGCAGAGCACAGAGGCCGCAGAATGTGCTCTAGATTCCGATGCTGACTTGCTGGGT
ATTATATGTGTGCCCAATAGAAAGAGAACAATTGACCCGGTTATTGCAAGGAAAATTTCAAGTCTTGTAA
AAGCATATAAAAATAGTTCAGGCACTCCGAAATACTTGGTTGGCGTGTTTCGTAATCAACCTAAGGAGGA
TGTTTTGGCTCTGGTCAATGATTACGGCATTGATATCGTCCAACTGCATGGAGATGAGTCGTGGCAAGAA
TACCAAGAGTTCCTCGGTTTGCCAGTTATTAAAAGACTCGTATTTCCAAAAGACTGCAACATACTACTCA
GTGCAGCTTCACAGAAACCTCATTCGTTTATTCCCTTGTTTGATTCAGAAGCAGGTGGGACAGGTGAACT
TTTGGATTGGAACTCGATTTCTGACTGGGTTGGAAGGCAAGAGAGCCCCGAAAGCTTACATTTTATGTTA
GCTGGTGGACTGACGCCAGAAAATGTTGGTGATGCGCTTAGATTAAATGGCGTTATTGGTGTTGATGTAA
GCGGAGGTGTGGAGACAAATGGTGTAAAAGACTCTAACAAAATAGCAAATTTCGTCAAAAATGCTAAGAA
ATAGGTTATTACTGAGTAGTATTTATTTAAGTATTGTTTGTGCACTTGCCGATCTATGCGGTGTGAAATA
CCGCACAGATGCGTAAGGAGAAAATACCGCATCAGGAAATTGTAAACGTTAATATTTTGTTAAAATTCGC
GTTAAATTTTTGTTAAATCAGCTCATTTTTTAACCAATAGGCCGAAATCGGCAAAATCCCTTATAAATCA
AAAGAATAGACCGAGATAGGGT
[37 nt withheld, positions 8052-8088]
AAAGAACGTGGACTCCAACGTCAAAGG
[49 nt withheld, positions 8116-8164]
T
[91 nt withheld, positions 8166-8256]
G
[124 nt withheld, positions 8258-8381]
CCATTCGCCATTCAGGCTGCGCAACTGTTGGGAAGGGCGAT
