>Addgene plasmid #64808 | JW624 | addgene partial sequence | sequence record 122791 | pHybLex_rev 5'-GAGTCACTTTAAAATTTGTATACAC-3'
TAACTTATTTAATAATAAAAATCATAAATCATAAGAAATTCGCCCGGAATTAGCTTGGCTGCAAGCGCGC
AAAAAACCCCTCAAGACCCGTTTAGAGGCCCCAAGGGGTTATGCTAGTTATGCGGCCGCTGCAGGTCGAC
TCA
[917 nt withheld, positions 144-1060]
