>Addgene plasmid #64808 | JW624 | addgene partial sequence | sequence record 125239 | yADH1-F 5'-ATACGGCCTTCCTTCCAGTT-3'
AAAGTTTGCTGTCTTGCTATCAAGTATAAATAGACCTGCAATTATTAATCTTTTGTTTCCTCGTCATTGT
TCTCGTTCCCTTTCTTCCTTGTTTCTTTTTCTGCACAATATTTCAAGCTATACCAAGCATACAATCAACT
CCAAGCTTGAAGCAAGCCTCCTGAAAGATGAAGCTACTGTCTTCTATCGAACAAGCATGCGATATTTGCC
GACTTAAAAAGCTCAAGTGCTCCAAAGAAAAACCGAAGTGCGCCAAGTGTCTGAAGAACAACTGGGAGTG
TCGCTACTCTCCCAAAACCAAAAGGTCTCCGCTGACTAGGGCACATCTGACAGAAGTGGAATCAAGGCTA
GAAAGACTGGAACAGCTATTTCTACTGATTTTTCCTCGAGAAGACCTTGACATGATTTTGAAAATGGATT
CTTTACAGGATATAAAAGCATTGTTAACAGGATTATTTGTACAAGATAATGTGAATAAAGATGCCGTCAC
AGATAGATTGGCTTCAGTGGAGACTGATATGCCTCTAACATTGAGACAGCATAGAATAAGTGCGACATCA
TCATCGGAAGAGAGTAGTAACAAAGGTCAAAGACAGTTGACTGTATCGCCGGAATTTGTAATACGACTCA
CTATAGGGCGAGCCGCCATCATGGAGGAGCAGAAGCTGATCTCAGAGGAGGACCTGCATATGGCCATGGA
GGCCGAATTC
[308 nt withheld, positions 711-1018]
